Addgene plasmid #167573: AAV-hSyn-Ribo-jGCaMP8f
Purpose: DEPRECATED: Please see Addgene item #169249 (coming soon) for an improved version of this plasmid. AAV transfer plasmid for neuronal expression of soma-targeted (RL-10, ribosomal tag) jGCaMP8f.
Depositing lab: Marianne Fyhn. Depositing organization: University of Oslo. Publication: An updated suite of viral vectors for in vivo calcium imaging using intracerebral and retro-orbital injections in male mice. Grodem S, Nymoen I, Vatne GH, Rogge FS, Bjornsdottir V, Lensjo KK, Fyhn M. Nat Commun. 2023 Feb 4;14(1):608. doi: 10.1038/s41467-023-36324-3. PubMed 36739289.
Backbone
  Vector backbone: pAAV
  Backbone size w/o insert (bp): 2868
  Total vector size (bp): 6533
  Vector type: Mammalian Expression, AAV
Growth in bacteria
  Bacterial resistance: Ampicillin, 100 μg/mL
  Growth temperature: 37°C
  Growth strain: NEB Stable
  Copy number: High Copy
Gene/Insert
  Gene/Insert name: Ribo-GCaMP8f
  Species: M. musculus (mouse), R. norvegicus (rat), G. gallus (chicken); A. victoria (jellyfish)
  Insert size (bp): 1956
  Promoter: hSyn
  Tag / fusion protein: 6xHis (N terminal on insert)
  Cloning method: Restriction Enzyme; 5′ cloning site BamHI (not destroyed); 3′ cloning site HpaI (not destroyed)
  Sequencing primers: 5′ TCGTGTCGTGCCTGAGAGCG; 3′ cagcgtatccacatagcgtaaa
Resource information
  A portion of this plasmid was derived from a plasmid made by: GCaMP8f from plasmid #162376, RL-10 tag from 158777.
Terms and licenses: Academic/Nonprofit Terms; Industry Terms: Not Available to Industry
How to cite: AAV-hSyn-Ribo-jGCaMP8f was a gift from Marianne Fyhn (Addgene plasmid # 167573)
