[The description below was written by a language model from this plasmid's Addgene catalogue record and pLannotate feature annotations shown in this document.]
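Description:
AAV-hSyn-Ribo-jGCaMP8f is a 6,533 bp AAV transfer plasmid built on a pAAV backbone for neuronal expression of a soma-targeted genetically encoded calcium indicator. It is propagated in bacteria as a high-copy plasmid through a ColE1/pUC-type origin and selected with ampicillin via the β-lactamase gene; an f1 phage origin is also present. The record lists a recombination-deficient strain for growth, which is a common choice for limiting rearrangement of ITR-containing plasmids. The expression cassette is flanked by AAV2 inverted terminal repeats, the cis elements needed for replication and packaging of the genome into AAV particles. The automated annotation detects the 3′ ITR in full, but only short fragments of the 5′ ITR.

Within the ITRs, the human synapsin I promoter restricts expression to neurons and drives the Ribo-GCaMP8f open reading frame, which carries an N-terminal 6xHis tag. The annotation tool labels the sensor portion as a GCaMP6s fragment, presumably reflecting homology between GCaMP variants; the catalogue identifies it as jGCaMP8f. The sensor is fused at its C-terminus to a ribosomal protein L10-type sequence, called the RL-10 tag in the catalogue and matched to RPL10A by the annotation. Tethering the indicator to ribosomes in this way concentrates the signal in the cell body and reduces neuropil contamination. A WPRE downstream enhances transcript stability and expression, and a human growth hormone polyadenylation signal terminates the transcript.

The construct is intended for producing AAV for in vivo calcium imaging in neurons. The depositor marks it as deprecated and points users to an improved replacement version.
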