Features (pLannotate 1.2.2; 16 found; start..end, strand, type, name):
     12..39      +  repeat_region  AAV2 ITR (fragment): inverted terminal repeat of adeno-associated virus serotype 2 inverted
     68..95      +  repeat_region  AAV2 ITR (fragment): inverted terminal repeat of adeno-associated virus serotype 2 inverted
    183..630     +  promoter       hSyn promoter: human synapsin I promoter; confers neuron-specific expression (Kügler et al., 2003)
    760..1930    +  CDS            GCaMP6s (fragment): improved fluorescent protein-based calcium sensor (Chen et al., 2013)
   1969..2616    +  CDS            RPL10A (sequence withheld): RL10A_HUMAN - Also known as NEDD6. Experimental evidence at protein level: Swiss-Prot protein existence level 1. Component of the large ribosomal subunit. From Homo sapiens (Human).
   2635..2660    +  misc_feature   MCS (fragment): pBluescript multiple cloning site
   2660..3248    +  misc_feature   WPRE: woodchuck hepatitis virus posttranscriptional regulatory element
   3280..3756    +  polyA_signal   hGH poly(A) signal: human growth hormone polyadenylation signal
   3796..3936    +  repeat_region  AAV2 ITR: inverted terminal repeat of adeno-associated virus serotype 2 inverted
   3941..3992    -  misc_feature   bom (fragment): basis of mobility region from pBR322
   4011..4466    +  rep_origin     f1 ori (sequence partly withheld): f1 bacteriophage origin of replication; arrow indicates direction of (+) strand synthesis
   4467..4516    -  misc_feature   bom (fragment): basis of mobility region from pBR322
   4618..4653    -  CDS            rop (fragment): Rop protein, which maintains plasmids at low copy number; rop
   4748..4852    +  promoter       AmpR promoter: bla
   4853..5713    +  CDS            AmpR: β-lactamase; bla; confers resistance to ampicillin, carbenicillin, and related antibiotics
   5884..6472    +  rep_origin     ori: high-copy-number ColE1/pMB1/pBR322/pUC origin of replication
>Addgene plasmid #167573 | AAV-hSyn-Ribo-jGCaMP8f | addgene full sequence | sequence record 334459 | Addgene NGS Result
CCTGCAGGCAGCTGCGCGCTCGCTCGCTCACTGAGGCCGCCCGGGCGTCGGGCGACCTTTGGTCGCCCGG
CCTCAGTGAGCGAGCGAGCGCGCAGAGAGGGAGTGGCCAACTCCATCACTAGGGGTTCCTGCGGCCGCAC
GCGTTTAATTAAGTGTCTAGACTGCAGAGGGCCCTGCGTATGAGTGCAAGTGGGTTTTAGGACCAGGATG
AGGCGGGGTGGGGGTGCCTACCTGACGACCGACCCCGACCCACTGGACAAGCACCCAACCCCCATTCCCC
AAATTGCGCATCCCCTATCAGAGAGGGGGAGGGGAAACAGGATGCGGCGAGGCTCGTGCGCACTGCCAGC
TTCAGCACCGCGGACAGTGCCTTCGCCCCCGCCTGGCGGCGCGCGCCACCGCCGCCTCAGCACTGAAGGC
GCGCTGACGTCACTCGCCGGTCCCCCGCAAACTCCCCTTCCCGGCCACCTTGGTCGCGTCCGCGCCGCCG
CCGGCCCAGCCGGACCGCACCACGCGAGGCGCGAGATAGGGGGGCACGGGCGCGACCATCTGCGCTGCGG
CGCCGGCGACTCAGCGCTGCCTCAGTCTGCGGTGGGCAGCGGAGGAGTCGTGTCGTGCCTGAGAGCGCAG
TCGAGAAACCGGCTAGAGGATCCACCCGCCACCATGCATCATCACCATCATCACACGCGTCGCAAGAAGA
CCTTCAAGGAGGTGGCCACCGCCGTGAAGATCATCGCCCGCCTGATGGGCCTGAAGATCAACGTCTATAT
CAAGGCCGACAAGCAGAAGAACGGCATCAAGGCGAACTTCCACATCCGCCACAACATCGAGGACGGCGGC
GTGCAGCTCGCCTACCACTACCAGCAGAACACCCCCATCGGCGACGGCCCCGTGCTGCTGCCCGACAACC
ACTACCTGAGCGTGGAGTCCAAACTTTCGAAAGACCCCAACGAGAAGCGCGATCACATGGTCCTGCTGGA
GTTCGTGACCGCCGCCGGGATCACTCTCGGCATGGACGAGCTGTACAAGGGCGGTACCGGAGGGAGCATG
GTGAGCAAGGGCGAGGAGCTGTTCACCGGGGTGGTGCCCATCCTGGTCGAGCTGGACGGCGACGTAAACG
GCCACAAGTTCAGCGTGTCCGGCGAGGGTGAGGGCGATGCCACCTACGGCAAGCTGACCCTGAAGTTCAT
CTGCACCACCGGCAAGCTGCCCGTGCCCTGGCCCACCCTCGTGACCACCCTGACCTACGGCGTGCAGTGC
TTCAGCCGCTACCCCGACCACATGAAGCAGCACGACTTCTTCAAGTCCGCCATGCCCGAAGGCTACATCC
AGGAGCGCACCATCTTCTTCAAGGACGACGGCAACTACAAGACCCGCGCCGAGGTGAAGTTCGAGGGCGA
CACCCTGGTGAACCGCATCGAGCTGAAGGGCATCGACTTCAAGGAGGACGGCAACATCCTGGGGCACAAG
CTGGAGTACAACCTGCCGGACCAACTGACTGAAGAGCAGATCGCAGAATTTAAAGAGGCTTTCTCCCTAT
TTGACAAGGACGGGGATGGGACAATAACAACCAAGGAGCTGGGGACGGTGATGCGGTCTCTCGGACTGAA
CCCCACAGAAGCAGAGCTGCAGGACATGATCAATGAAGTAGATGCCGACGGTGACGGCACAATCGACTTC
CCTGAGTTCCTGACAATGATGGCAAGAAAAATGAAATACAGGGACACGGAAGAAGAAATTAGAGAAGCGT
TCGGTGTGTTTGATAAGGATGGCAATGGCTACATCAGTGCAGCAGAGCTTCGCCACGTGATGACAAACCT
TGGAGAGAAGTTAACAGATGAAGAGGTTGATGAAATGATCAGGGAAGCAGACATCGATGGGGATGGTCAG
GTAAACTACGAAGAGTTTGTACAAATGATGACAGCGAAGTCAGGCCGGACTCAGATCTCAAGCTCAAGCT
TCGAGTTC
[648 nt withheld, positions 1969-2616]
TAGGGCGCGCCCCTGCAGGGAATTCGATATCAAGCTTATCGATAATCAACCTCTGGATTACAAAATTTGT
GAAAGATTGACTGGTATTCTTAACTATGTTGCTCCTTTTACGCTATGTGGATACGCTGCTTTAATGCCTT
TGTATCATGCTATTGCTTCCCGTATGGCTTTCATTTTCTCCTCCTTGTATAAATCCTGGTTGCTGTCTCT
TTATGAGGAGTTGTGGCCCGTTGTCAGGCAACGTGGCGTGGTGTGCACTGTGTTTGCTGACGCAACCCCC
ACTGGTTGGGGCATTGCCACCACCTGTCAGCTCCTTTCCGGGACTTTCGCTTTCCCCCTCCCTATTGCCA
CGGCGGAACTCATCGCCGCCTGCCTTGCCCGCTGCTGGACAGGGGCTCGGCTGTTGGGCACTGACAATTC
CGTGGTGTTGTCGGGGAAATCATCGTCCTTTCCTTGGCTGCTCGCCTATGTTGCCACCTGGATTCTGCGC
GGGACGTCCTTCTGCTACGTCCCTTCGGCCCTCAATCCAGCGGACCTTCCTTCCCGCGGCCTGCTGCCGG
CTCTGCGGCCTCTTCCGCGTCTTCGCCTTCGCCCTCAGACGAGTCGGATCTCCCTTTGGGCCGCCTCCCC
GCATCGATACCGAGCGCTGCTCGAGAGATCTACGGGTGGCATCCCTGTGACCCCTCCCCAGTGCCTCTCC
TGGCCCTGGAAGTTGCCACTCCAGTGCCCACCAGCCTTGTCCTAATAAAATTAAGTTGCATCATTTTGTC
TGACTAGGTGTCCTTCTATAATATTATGGGGTGGAGGGGGGTGGTATGGAGCAAGGGGCAAGTTGGGAAG
ACAACCTGTAGGGCCTGCGGGGTCTATTGGGAACCAAGCTGGAGTGCAGTGGCACAATCTTGGCTCACTG
CAATCTCCGCCTCCTGGGTTCAAGCGATTCTCCTGCCTCAGCCTCCCGAGTTGTTGGGATTCCAGGCATG
CATGACCAGGCTCAGCTAATTTTTGTTTTTTTGGTAGAGACGGGGTTTCACCATATTGGCCAGGCTGGTC
TCCAACTCCTAATCTCAGGTGATCTACCCACCTTGGCCTCCCAAATTGCTGGGATTACAGGCGTGAACCA
CTGCTCCCTTCCCTGTCCTTCTGATTTTGTAGGTAACCACGTGCGGACCGAGCGGCCGCAGGAACCCCTA
GTGATGGAGTTGGCCACTCCCTCTCTGCGCGCTCGCTCGCTCACTGAGGCCGGGCGACCAAAGGTCGCCC
GACGCCCGGGCTTTGCCCGGGCGGCCTCAGTGAGCGAGCGAGCGCGCAGCTGCCTGCAGGGGCGCCTGAT
GCGGTATTTTCTCCTTACGCATCTGTGCGGTATTTCACACCGCATA
[95 nt withheld, positions 3993-4087]
T
[46 nt withheld, positions 4089-4134]
C
[141 nt withheld, positions 4136-4276]
CCTTTGACGTTGGAGTCCACGTTCTTT
[37 nt withheld, positions 4304-4340]
ACTCTATCTCGGGCTATTCTTTTGATTTATAAGGGATTTTGCCGATTTCGGTCTATTGGTTAAAAAATGA
GCTGATTTAACAAAAATTTAACGCGAATTTTAACAAAATATTAACGTTTACAATTTTATGGTGCACTCTC
AGTACAATCTGCTCTGATGCCGCATAGTTAAGCCAGCCCCGACACCCGCCAACACCCGCTGACGCGCCCT
GACGGGCTTGTCTGCTCCCGGCATCCGCTTACAGACAAGCTGTGACCGTCTCCGGGAGCTGCATGTGTCA
GAGGTTTTCACCGTCATCACCGAAACGCGCGAGACGAAAGGGCCTCGTGATACGCCTATTTTTATAGGTT
AATGTCATGATAATAATGGTTTCTTAGACGTCAGGTGGCACTTTTCGGGGAAATGTGCGCGGAACCCCTA
TTTGTTTATTTTTCTAAATACATTCAAATATGTATCCGCTCATGAGACAATAACCCTGATAAATGCTTCA
ATAATATTGAAAAAGGAAGAGTATGAGTATTCAACATTTCCGTGTCGCCCTTATTCCCTTTTTTGCGGCA
TTTTGCCTTCCTGTTTTTGCTCACCCAGAAACGCTGGTGAAAGTAAAAGATGCTGAAGATCAGTTGGGTG
CACGAGTGGGTTACATCGAACTGGATCTCAACAGCGGTAAGATCCTTGAGAGTTTTCGCCCCGAAGAACG
TTTTCCAATGATGAGCACTTTTAAAGTTCTGCTATGTGGCGCGGTATTATCCCGTATTGACGCCGGGCAA
GAGCAACTCGGTCGCCGCATACACTATTCTCAGAATGACTTGGTTGAGTACTCACCAGTCACAGAAAAGC
ATCTTACGGATGGCATGACAGTAAGAGAATTATGCAGTGCTGCCATAACCATGAGTGATAACACTGCGGC
CAACTTACTTCTGACAACGATCGGAGGACCGAAGGAGCTAACCGCTTTTTTGCACAACATGGGGGATCAT
GTAACTCGCCTTGATCGTTGGGAACCGGAGCTGAATGAAGCCATACCAAACGACGAGCGTGACACCACGA
TGCCTGTAGCAATGGCAACAACGTTGCGCAAACTATTAACTGGCGAACTACTTACTCTAGCTTCCCGGCA
ACAATTAATAGACTGGATGGAGGCGGATAAAGTTGCAGGACCACTTCTGCGCTCGGCCCTTCCGGCTGGC
TGGTTTATTGCTGATAAATCTGGAGCCGGTGAGCGTGGGTCTCGCGGTATCATTGCAGCACTGGGGCCAG
ATGGTAAGCCCTCCCGTATCGTAGTTATCTACACGACGGGGAGTCAGGCAACTATGGATGAACGAAATAG
ACAGATCGCTGAGATAGGTGCCTCACTGATTAAGCATTGGTAACTGTCAGACCAAGTTTACTCATATATA
CTTTAGATTGATTTAAAACTTCATTTTTAATTTAAAAGGATCTAGGTGAAGATCCTTTTTGATAATCTCA
TGACCAAAATCCCTTAACGTGAGTTTTCGTTCCACTGAGCGTCAGACCCCGTAGAAAAGATCAAAGGATC
TTCTTGAGATCCTTTTTTTCTGCGCGTAATCTGCTGCTTGCAAACAAAAAAACCACCGCTACCAGCGGTG
GTTTGTTTGCCGGATCAAGAGCTACCAACTCTTTTTCCGAAGGTAACTGGCTTCAGCAGAGCGCAGATAC
CAAATACTGTTCTTCTAGTGTAGCCGTAGTTAGGCCACCACTTCAAGAACTCTGTAGCACCGCCTACATA
CCTCGCTCTGCTAATCCTGTTACCAGTGGCTGCTGCCAGTGGCGATAAGTCGTGTCTTACCGGGTTGGAC
TCAAGACGATAGTTACCGGATAAGGCGCAGCGGTCGGGCTGAACGGGGGGTTCGTGCACACAGCCCAGCT
TGGAGCGAACGACCTACACCGAACTGAGATACCTACAGCGTGAGCTATGAGAAAGCGCCACGCTTCCCGA
AGGGAGAAAGGCGGACAGGTATCCGGTAAGCGGCAGGGTCGGAACAGGAGAGCGCACGAGGGAGCTTCCA
GGGGGAAACGCCTGGTATCTTTATAGTCCTGTCGGGTTTCGCCACCTCTGACTTGAGCGTCGATTTTTGT
GATGCTCGTCAGGGGGGCGGAGCCTATGGAAAAACGCCAGCAACGCGGCCTTTTTACGGTTCCTGGCCTT
TTGCTGGCCTTTTGCTCACATGT
